Addgene plasmid #208849: pLenti_CMV:Flag-YeNL
Purpose: Expresses FLAG epitope-tagged YeNL "Yellow" BRET reporter in mammalian cells.
Depositing lab: Antonio Amelio. Depositing organization: H. Lee Moffitt Cancer Center and Research Institute. Publication: Optimized in vivo multispectral bioluminescent imaging of tumor biology using engineered BRET reporters. Labra B, Parag-Sharma K, Powers JJ, Srivastava S, Walker JR, Kirkland TA, Brennan CK, Prescher JA, Amelio AL. iScience. 2024 Aug 8;27(9):110655. doi: 10.1016/j.isci.2024.110655. eCollection 2024 Sep 20. PubMed 39252965.
Backbone
  Vector backbone: pLenti
  Vector type: Mammalian Expression, Lentiviral
  Selectable markers: Puromycin
Growth in bacteria
  Bacterial resistance: Ampicillin, 100 μg/mL
  Growth temperature: 37°C
  Growth strain: NEB Stable
  Copy number: High Copy
Gene/Insert
  Gene/Insert name: YeNL Nanolantern (alt name: Venus-NanoLuc BRET fusion)
  Species: Synthetic
  Insert size (bp): 1188
  Promoter: CMV
  Tag / fusion protein: 1xFLAG (N terminal on insert)
  Cloning method: Restriction Enzyme; 5′ cloning site XbaI (not destroyed); 3′ cloning site BamHI (not destroyed)
  Sequencing primers: 5′ CMV
Terms and licenses: Academic/Nonprofit Terms; Industry Terms: Not Available to Industry
How to cite: pLenti_CMV:Flag-YeNL was a gift from Antonio Amelio (Addgene plasmid # 208849 ; http://n2t.net/addgene:208849 ; RRID:Addgene_208849)
