[The description below was written by a language model from this plasmid's Addgene catalogue record and pLannotate feature annotations shown in this document.]
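Description:
pLenti_CMV:Flag-YeNL is a third-generation-style, self-inactivating HIV-1 lentiviral transfer plasmid of about 8.9 kb, built on a pLenti backbone for expression in mammalian cells by transfection or viral transduction. In bacteria it is maintained through a high-copy ColE1/pUC-type origin and selected with ampicillin via the β-lactamase gene. An f1 origin, an SV40 origin, and leftover lac, T3 and T7 cloning-vector elements are also present in the backbone. The viral portion runs from a chimeric RSV promoter fused to a truncated 5' LTR, which makes genomic RNA production Tat-independent. It continues through the Ψ packaging signal with a partial gag sequence, the Rev response element for nuclear export of the unspliced genome, and the cPPT/CTS that aids nuclear import. It ends at a ΔU3 3' LTR that disables LTR promoter activity after integration, followed by an SV40 polyadenylation signal.

The payload is a synthetic 1,188 bp insert cloned between XbaI and BamHI sites and driven by the CMV immediate-early enhancer and promoter. It encodes YeNL, a "yellow" Nano-lantern in which the yellow fluorescent protein Venus is fused to NanoLuc luciferase, with a single N-terminal FLAG epitope for immunodetection. The automated annotation labels the fluorescent-protein segment as an EGFP variant, which reflects its close Aequorea GFP ancestry rather than a different part. Energy from the NanoLuc reaction is passed to Venus by bioluminescence resonance energy transfer (BRET), shifting emission toward yellow. Downstream, an SV40 promoter drives puromycin N-acetyltransferase for selecting stably transduced cells, and a WPRE enhances transcript expression. The associated work used such engineered BRET reporters for multispectral bioluminescent imaging of tumour biology in vivo.
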