Features (pLannotate 1.2.2; 30 found; start..end, strand, type, name):
      1..589     +  rep_origin     ori: high-copy-number ColE1/pMB1/pBR322/pUC origin of replication
    772..864     +  CDS            lacI (fragment): lac repressor; lacI; The lac repressor binds to the lac operator to inhibit transcription in E. coli. This inhibition can be relieved by adding lactose or isopropyl-β-D-thiogalactopyranoside (IPTG).
    877..898     +  protein_bind   CAP binding site: CAP binding activates transcription in the presence of cAMP. E. coli catabolite activator protein
    913..943     +  promoter       lac promoter: promoter for the E. coli lac operon
    951..967     +  protein_bind   lac operator: The lac repressor binds to the lac operator to inhibit transcription in E. coli. This inhibition can be relieved by adding lactose or isopropyl-β-D-thiogalactopyranoside (IPTG). lac repressor encoded by lacI
   1012..1030    +  promoter       T3 promoter: promoter for bacteriophage T3 RNA polymerase
   1058..1284    +  promoter       RSV promoter: Rous sarcoma virus enhancer/promoter
   1285..1465    +  LTR            5' LTR (truncated): truncated 5' long terminal repeat (LTR) from HIV-1
   1512..1637    +  misc_feature   HIV-1 Ψ: packaging signal of human immunodeficiency virus type 1
   1621..1984    +  CDS            HIV-1 gag (fragment): gag protein from human immunodeficiency virus 1; gag
   2130..2363    +  misc_feature   RRE: The Rev response element (RRE) of HIV-1 allows for Rev-dependent mRNA export from the nucleus to the cytoplasm.
   2740..2840    +  CDS            Rev (fragment): human immunodeficiency virus 1 (HIV-1) Rev protein; rev; enhances nuclear export of unspliced and incompletely spliced viral mRNAs
   2859..2975    +  misc_feature   cPPT/CTS: central polypurine tract and central termination sequence of HIV-1
   2998..3301    +  enhancer       CMV enhancer: human cytomegalovirus immediate early enhancer
   3302..3505    +  promoter       CMV promoter: human cytomegalovirus (CMV) immediate early promoter
   3588..3608    +  CDS            FLAG (fragment): FLAG® epitope tag, followed by an enterokinase cleavage site
   3612..4289    +  CDS            (3-F)Tyr-EGFP: (3-F)Tyr-EGFP is a basic (constitutively fluorescent) green fluorescent protein published in 2004, derived from Aequorea victoria.
   4293..4796    +  CDS            Nluc: NanoLuc® luciferase human codon-optimized
   4844..5173    +  promoter       SV40 promoter: SV40 enhancer and early promoter
   5183..5782    +  CDS            PuroR: puromycin N-acetyltransferase; pac from Streptomyces alboniger; confers resistance to puromycin
   5849..6437    +  misc_feature   WPRE: woodchuck hepatitis virus posttranscriptional regulatory element
   6454..6522    +  CDS            nef (fragment): NEF_HV1Z2 - Experimental evidence at protein level: Swiss-Prot protein existence level 1. Extracellular Nef protein targets CD4(+) T-lymphocytes for apoptosis by interacting with CXCR4 surface receptors. From Human immunodeficiency virus type 1 group M subtype D (isolate Z2/CDC-Z34) (HIV-1).
   6524..6757    +  LTR            3' LTR (ΔU3): self-inactivating 3' long terminal repeat (LTR) from HIV-1
   6829..6950    +  polyA_signal   SV40 poly(A) signal: SV40 polyadenylation signal
   6990..7125    +  rep_origin     SV40 ori: SV40 origin of replication
   7146..7164    -  promoter       T7 promoter: promoter for bacteriophage T7 RNA polymerase
   7172..7327    +  CDS            lacZα (fragment): LacZα fragment of β-galactosidase; lacZ fragment
   7332..7760    +  rep_origin     f1 ori (sequence partly withheld): f1 bacteriophage origin of replication; arrow indicates direction of (+) strand synthesis
   7813..7917    +  promoter       AmpR promoter: bla
   7918..8778    +  CDS            AmpR: β-lactamase; bla; confers resistance to ampicillin, carbenicillin, and related antibiotics
>Addgene plasmid #208849 | pLenti_CMV:Flag-YeNL | addgene full sequence | sequence record 421253 | Addgene NGS Result
TTGAGATCCTTTTTTTCTGCGCGTAATCTGCTGCTTGCAAACAAAAAAACCACCGCTACCAGCGGTGGTT
TGTTTGCCGGATCAAGAGCTACCAACTCTTTTTCCGAAGGTAACTGGCTTCAGCAGAGCGCAGATACCAA
ATACTGTTCTTCTAGTGTAGCCGTAGTTAGGCCACCACTTCAAGAACTCTGTAGCACCGCCTACATACCT
CGCTCTGCTAATCCTGTTACCAGTGGCTGCTGCCAGTGGCGATAAGTCGTGTCTTACCGGGTTGGACTCA
AGACGATAGTTACCGGATAAGGCGCAGCGGTCGGGCTGAACGGGGGGTTCGTGCACACAGCCCAGCTTGG
AGCGAACGACCTACACCGAACTGAGATACCTACAGCGTGAGCTATGAGAAAGCGCCACGCTTCCCGAAGG
GAGAAAGGCGGACAGGTATCCGGTAAGCGGCAGGGTCGGAACAGGAGAGCGCACGAGGGAGCTTCCAGGG
GGAAACGCCTGGTATCTTTATAGTCCTGTCGGGTTTCGCCACCTCTGACTTGAGCGTCGATTTTTGTGAT
GCTCGTCAGGGGGGCGGAGCCTATGGAAAAACGCCAGCAACGCGGCCTTTTTACGGTTCCTGGCCTTTTG
CTGGCCTTTTGCTCACATGTTCTTTCCTGCGTTATCCCCTGATTCTGTGGATAACCGTATTACCGCCTTT
GAGTGAGCTGATACCGCTCGCCGCAGCCGAACGACCGAGCGCAGCGAGTCAGTGAGCGAGGAAGCGGAAG
AGCGCCCAATACGCAAACCGCCTCTCCCCGCGCGTTGGCCGATTCATTAATGCAGCTGGCACGACAGGTT
TCCCGACTGGAAAGCGGGCAGTGAGCGCAACGCAATTAATGTGAGTTAGCTCACTCATTAGGCACCCCAG
GCTTTACACTTTATGCTTCCGGCTCGTATGTTGTGTGGAATTGTGAGCGGATAACAATTTCACACAGGAA
ACAGCTATGACCATGATTACGCCAAGCGCGCAATTAACCCTCACTAAAGGGAACAAAAGCTGGAGCTGCA
AGCTTAATGTAGTCTTATGCAATACTCTTGTAGTCTTGCAACATGGTAACGATGAGTTAGCAACATGCCT
TACAAGGAGAGAAAAAGCACCGTGCATGCCGATTGGTGGAAGTAAGGTGGTACGATCGTGCCTTATTAGG
AAGGCAACAGACGGGTCTGACATGGATTGGACGAACCACTGAATTGCCGCATTGCAGAGATATTGTATTT
AAGTGCCTAGCTCGATACATAAACGGGTCTCTCTGGTTAGACCAGATCTGAGCCTGGGAGCTCTCTGGCT
AACTAGGGAACCCACTGCTTAAGCCTCAATAAAGCTTGCCTTGAGTGCTTCAAGTAGTGTGTGCCCGTCT
GTTGTGTGACTCTGGTAACTAGAGATCCCTCAGACCCTTTTAGTCAGTGTGGAAAATCTCTAGCAGTGGC
GCCCGAACAGGGACTTGAAAGCGAAAGGGAAACCAGAGGAGCTCTCTCGACGCAGGACTCGGCTTGCTGA
AGCGCGCACGGCAAGAGGCGAGGGGCGGCGACTGGTGAGTACGCCAAAAATTTTGACTAGCGGAGGCTAG
AAGGAGAGAGATGGGTGCGAGAGCGTCAGTATTAAGCGGGGGAGAATTAGATCGCGATGGGAAAAAATTC
GGTTAAGGCCAGGGGGAAAGAAAAAATATAAATTAAAACATATAGTATGGGCAAGCAGGGAGCTAGAACG
ATTCGCAGTTAATCCTGGCCTGTTAGAAACATCAGAAGGCTGTAGACAAATACTGGGACAGCTACAACCA
TCCCTTCAGACAGGATCAGAAGAACTTAGATCATTATATAATACAGTAGCAACCCTCTATTGTGTGCATC
AAAGGATAGAGATAAAAGACACCAAGGAAGCTTTAGACAAGATAGAGGAAGAGCAAAACAAAAGTAAGAC
CACCGCACAGCAAGCGGCCGCTGATCTTCAGACCTGGAGGAGGAGATATGAGGGACAATTGGAGAAGTGA
ATTATATAAATATAAAGTAGTAAAAATTGAACCATTAGGAGTAGCACCCACCAAGGCAAAGAGAAGAGTG
GTGCAGAGAGAAAAAAGAGCAGTGGGAATAGGAGCTTTGTTCCTTGGGTTCTTGGGAGCAGCAGGAAGCA
CTATGGGCGCAGCGTCAATGACGCTGACGGTACAGGCCAGACAATTATTGTCTGGTATAGTGCAGCAGCA
GAACAATTTGCTGAGGGCTATTGAGGCGCAACAGCATCTGTTGCAACTCACAGTCTGGGGCATCAAGCAG
CTCCAGGCAAGAATCCTGGCTGTGGAAAGATACCTAAAGGATCAACAGCTCCTGGGGATTTGGGGTTGCT
CTGGAAAACTCATTTGCACCACTGCTGTGCCTTGGAATGCTAGTTGGAGTAATAAATCTCTGGAACAGAT
TTGGAATCACACGACCTGGATGGAGTGGGACAGAGAAATTAACAATTACACAAGCTTAATACACTCCTTA
ATTGAAGAATCGCAAAACCAGCAAGAAAAGAATGAACAAGAATTATTGGAATTAGATAAATGGGCAAGTT
TGTGGAATTGGTTTAACATAACAAATTGGCTGTGGTATATAAAATTATTCATAATGATAGTAGGAGGCTT
GGTAGGTTTAAGAATAGTTTTTGCTGTACTTTCTATAGTGAATAGAGTTAGGCAGGGATATTCACCATTA
TCGTTTCAGACCCACCTCCCAACCCCGAGGGGACCCGACAGGCCCGAAGGAATAGAAGAAGAAGGTGGAG
AGAGAGACAGAGACAGATCCATTCGATTAGTGAACGGATCTCGACGGTATCGGTTAACTTTTAAAAGAAA
AGGGGGGATTGGGGGGTACAGTGCAGGGGAAAGAATAGTAGACATAATAGCAACAGACATACAAACTAAA
GAATTACAAAAACAAATTACAAAATTCAAAATTTTATCGATAAGCTTGGGAGTTCCGCGTTACATAACTT
ACGGTAAATGGCCCGCCTGGCTGACCGCCCAACGACCCCCGCCCATTGACGTCAATAATGACGTATGTTC
CCATAGTAACGCCAATAGGGACTTTCCATTGACGTCAATGGGTGGAGTATTTACGGTAAACTGCCCACTT
GGCAGTACATCAAGTGTATCATATGCCAAGTACGCCCCCTATTGACGTCAATGACGGTAAATGGCCCGCC
TGGCATTATGCCCAGTACATGACCTTATGGGACTTTCCTACTTGGCAGTACATCTACGTATTAGTCATCG
CTATTACCATGGTGATGCGGTTTTGGCAGTACATCAATGGGCGTGGATAGCGGTTTGACTCACGGGGATT
TCCAAGTCTCCACCCCATTGACGTCAATGGGAGTTTGTTTTGGCACCAAAATCAACGGGACTTTCCAAAA
TGTCGTAACAACTCCGCCCCATTGACGCAAATGGGCGGTAGGCGTGTACGGTGGGAGGTCTATATAAGCA
GAGCTCGTTTAGTGAACCGTCAGATCGCCTGGAGACGCCATCCACGCTGTTTTGACCTCCATAGAAGACA
CCGACTCTAGAATGGACTACAAGGACGACGATGACAAGGTGAGCAAGGGCGAGGAGCTGTTCACCGGGGT
GGTGCCCATCCTGGTCGAGCTGGACGGCGACGTAAACGGCCACAAGTTCAGCGTGTCCGGCGAGGGCGAG
GGCGATGCCACCTACGGCAAGCTGACCCTGAAGCTGATCTGCACCACCGGCAAGCTGCCCGTGCCCTGGC
CCACCCTCGTGACCACCCTGGGCTACGGCCTGCAGTGCTTCGCCCGCTACCCCGACCACATGAAGCAGCA
CGACTTCTTCAAGTCCGCCATGCCCGAAGGCTACGTCCAGGAGCGCACCATCTTCTTCAAGGACGACGGC
AACTACAAGACCCGCGCCGAGGTGAAGTTCGAGGGCGACACCCTGGTGAACCGCATCGAGCTGAAGGGCA
TCGACTTCAAGGAGGACGGCAACATCCTGGGGCACAAGCTGGAGTACAACTACAACAGCCACAACGTCTA
TATCACCGCCGACAAGCAGAAGAACGGCATCAAGGCCAACTTCAAGATCCGCCACAACATCGAGGACGGC
GGCGTGCAGCTCGCCGACCACTACCAGCAGAACACCCCCATCGGCGACGGCCCCGTGCTGCTGCCCGACA
ACCACTACCTGAGCTACCAGTCCGCCCTGAGCAAAGACCCCAACGAGAAGCGCGATCACATGGTCCTGCT
GGAGTTCGTGACCGCCGCGATGCTCGAAGATTTCGTTGGGGACTGGCGACAGACAGCCGGCTACAACCTG
GACCAAGTCCTTGAACAGGGAGGTGTGTCCAGTTTGTTTCAGAATCTCGGGGTGTCCGTAACTCCGATCC
AAAGGATTGTCCTGAGCGGTGAAAATGGGCTGAAGATCGACATCCATGTCATCATCCCGTATGAAGGTCT
GAGCGGCGACCAAATGGGCCAGATCGAAAAAATTTTTAAGGTGGTGTACCCTGTGGATGATCATCACTTT
AAGGTGATCCTGCACTATGGCACACTGGTAATCGACGGGGTTACGCCGAACATGATCGACTATTTCGGAC
GGCCGTATGAAGGCATCGCCGTGTTCGACGGCAAAAAGATCACTGTAACAGGGACCCTGTGGAACGGCAA
CAAAATTATCGACGAGCGCCTGATCAACCCCGACGGCTCCCTGCTGTTCCGAGTAACCATCAACGGAGTG
ACCGGCTGGCGGCTGTGCGAACGCATTCTGGCGTAAGGATCCGGACTAGTTAACGCGTCGACCAGTGGTC
GACCCTGTGGAATGTGTGTCAGTTAGGGTGTGGAAAGTCCCCAGGCTCCCCAGCAGGCAGAAGTATGCAA
AGCATGCATCTCAATTAGTCAGCAACCAGGTGTGGAAAGTCCCCAGGCTCCCCAGCAGGCAGAAGTATGC
AAAGCATGCATCTCAATTAGTCAGCAACCATAGTCCCGCCCCTAACTCCGCCCATCCCGCCCCTAACTCC
GCCCAGTTCCGCCCATTCTCCGCCCCATGGCTGACTAATTTTTTTTATTTATGCAGAGGCCGAGGCCGCC
TCGGCCTCTGAGCTATTCCAGAAGTAGTGAGGAGGCTTTTTTGGAGGCCTAGGCTTTTGCAAAAAGCTTA
CCATGACCGAGTACAAGCCCACGGTGCGCCTCGCCACCCGCGACGACGTCCCCAGGGCCGTACGCACCCT
CGCCGCCGCGTTCGCCGACTACCCCGCCACGCGCCACACCGTCGATCCGGACCGCCACATCGAGCGGGTC
ACCGAGCTGCAAGAACTCTTCCTCACGCGCGTCGGGCTCGACATCGGCAAGGTGTGGGTCGCGGACGACG
GCGCCGCGGTGGCGGTCTGGACCACGCCGGAGAGCGTCGAAGCGGGGGCGGTGTTCGCCGAGATCGGCCC
GCGCATGGCCGAGTTGAGCGGTTCCCGGCTGGCCGCGCAGCAACAGATGGAAGGCCTCCTGGCGCCGCAC
CGGCCCAAGGAGCCCGCGTGGTTCCTGGCCACCGTCGGCGTCTCGCCCGACCACCAGGGCAAGGGTCTGG
GCAGCGCCGTCGTGCTCCCCGGAGTGGAGGCGGCCGAGCGCGCCGGGGTGCCCGCCTTCCTGGAGACCTC
CGCGCCCCGCAACCTCCCCTTCTACGAGCGGCTCGGCTTCACCGTCACCGCCGACGTCGAGGTGCCCGAA
GGACCGCGCACCTGGTGCATGACCCGCAAGCCCGGTGCCTGACGCCCGCCCCACGACCCGCAGCGCCCGA
CCGAAAGGAGCGCACGACCCCATGCATCGCCAGTCGACAATCAACCTCTGGATTACAAAATTTGTGAAAG
ATTGACTGGTATTCTTAACTATGTTGCTCCTTTTACGCTATGTGGATACGCTGCTTTAATGCCTTTGTAT
CATGCTATTGCTTCCCGTATGGCTTTCATTTTCTCCTCCTTGTATAAATCCTGGTTGCTGTCTCTTTATG
AGGAGTTGTGGCCCGTTGTCAGGCAACGTGGCGTGGTGTGCACTGTGTTTGCTGACGCAACCCCCACTGG
TTGGGGCATTGCCACCACCTGTCAGCTCCTTTCCGGGACTTTCGCTTTCCCCCTCCCTATTGCCACGGCG
GAACTCATCGCCGCCTGCCTTGCCCGCTGCTGGACAGGGGCTCGGCTGTTGGGCACTGACAATTCCGTGG
TGTTGTCGGGGAAGCTGACGTCCTTTCCATGGCTGCTCGCCTGTGTTGCCACCTGGATTCTGCGCGGGAC
GTCCTTCTGCTACGTCCCTTCGGCCCTCAATCCAGCGGACCTTCCTTCCCGCGGCCTGCTGCCGGCTCTG
CGGCCTCTTCCGCGTCTTCGCCTTCGCCCTCAGACGAGTCGGATCTCCCTTTGGGCCGCCTCCCCGCCTG
GAATTCGAGCTCGGTACCTTTAAGACCAATGACTTACAAGGCAGCTGTAGATCTTAGCCACTTTTTAAAA
GAAAAGGGGGGACTGGAAGGGCTAATTCACTCCCAACGAAGACAAGATCTGCTTTTTGCTTGTACTGGGT
CTCTCTGGTTAGACCAGATCTGAGCCTGGGAGCTCTCTGGCTAACTAGGGAACCCACTGCTTAAGCCTCA
ATAAAGCTTGCCTTGAGTGCTTCAAGTAGTGTGTGCCCGTCTGTTGTGTGACTCTGGTAACTAGAGATCC
CTCAGACCCTTTTAGTCAGTGTGGAAAATCTCTAGCAGTAGTAGTTCATGTCATCTTATTATTCAGTATT
TATAACTTGCAAAGAAATGAATATCAGAGAGTGAGAGGAACTTGTTTATTGCAGCTTATAATGGTTACAA
ATAAAGCAATAGCATCACAAATTTCACAAATAAAGCATTTTTTTCACTGCATTCTAGTTGTGGTTTGTCC
AAACTCATCAATGTATCTTATCATGTCTGGCTCTAGCTATCCCGCCCCTAACTCCGCCCATCCCGCCCCT
AACTCCGCCCAGTTCCGCCCATTCTCCGCCCCATGGCTGACTAATTTTTTTTATTTATGCAGAGGCCGAG
GCCGCCTCGGCCTCTGAGCTATTCCAGAAGTAGTGAGGAGGCTTTTTTGGAGGCCTAGGGACGTACCCAA
TTCGCCCTATAGTGAGTCGTATTACGCGCGCTCACTGGCCGTCGTTTTACAACGTCGTGACTGGGAAAAC
CCTGGCGTTACCCAACTTAATCGCCTTGCAGCACATCCCCCTTTCGCCAGCTGGCGTAATAGCGAAGAGG
CCCGCACCGATCGCCCTTCCCAACAGTTGCGCAGCCTGAATGGCGAATGGG
[124 nt withheld, positions 7332-7455]
C
[91 nt withheld, positions 7457-7547]
A
[49 nt withheld, positions 7549-7597]
CCTTTGACGTTGGAGTCCACGTTCTTT
[37 nt withheld, positions 7625-7661]
ACCCTATCTCGGTCTATTCTTTTGATTTATAAGGGATTTTGCCGATTTCGGCCTATTGGTTAAAAAATGA
GCTGATTTAACAAAAATTTAACGCGAATTTTAACAAAATATTAACGCTTACAATTTAGGTGGCACTTTTC
GGGGAAATGTGCGCGGAACCCCTATTTGTTTATTTTTCTAAATACATTCAAATATGTATCCGCTCATGAG
ACAATAACCCTGATAAATGCTTCAATAATATTGAAAAAGGAAGAGTATGAGTATTCAACATTTCCGTGTC
GCCCTTATTCCCTTTTTTGCGGCATTTTGCCTTCCTGTTTTTGCTCACCCAGAAACGCTGGTGAAAGTAA
AAGATGCTGAAGATCAGTTGGGTGCACGAGTGGGTTACATCGAACTGGATCTCAACAGCGGTAAGATCCT
TGAGAGTTTTCGCCCCGAAGAACGTTTTCCAATGATGAGCACTTTTAAAGTTCTGCTATGTGGCGCGGTA
TTATCCCGTATTGACGCCGGGCAAGAGCAACTCGGTCGCCGCATACACTATTCTCAGAATGACTTGGTTG
AGTACTCACCAGTCACAGAAAAGCATCTTACGGATGGCATGACAGTAAGAGAATTATGCAGTGCTGCCAT
AACCATGAGTGATAACACTGCGGCCAACTTACTTCTGACAACGATCGGAGGACCGAAGGAGCTAACCGCT
TTTTTGCACAACATGGGGGATCATGTAACTCGCCTTGATCGTTGGGAACCGGAGCTGAATGAAGCCATAC
CAAACGACGAGCGTGACACCACGATGCCTGTAGCAATGGCAACAACGTTGCGCAAACTATTAACTGGCGA
ACTACTTACTCTAGCTTCCCGGCAACAATTAATAGACTGGATGGAGGCGGATAAAGTTGCAGGACCACTT
CTGCGCTCGGCCCTTCCGGCTGGCTGGTTTATTGCTGATAAATCTGGAGCCGGTGAGCGTGGGTCTCGCG
GTATCATTGCAGCACTGGGGCCAGATGGTAAGCCCTCCCGTATCGTAGTTATCTACACGACGGGGAGTCA
GGCAACTATGGATGAACGAAATAGACAGATCGCTGAGATAGGTGCCTCACTGATTAAGCATTGGTAACTG
TCAGACCAAGTTTACTCATATATACTTTAGATTGATTTAAAACTTCATTTTTAATTTAAAAGGATCTAGG
TGAAGATCCTTTTTGATAATCTCATGACCAAAATCCCTTAACGTGAGTTTTCGTTCCACTGAGCGTCAGA
CCCCGTAGAAAAGATCAAAGGATCTTC
